Addgene plasmid #133080: pIRES:hTRAAK
Purpose: Mammalian expression vector. It will generate the human TRAAK channel full length
Depositing lab: Dan Minor. Depositing organization: University of California, San Francisco (UCSF). Publication: Transmembrane helix straightening and buckling underlies activation of mechanosensitive and thermosensitive K(2P) channels. Lolicato M, Riegelhaupt PM, Arrigoni C, Clark KA, Minor DL Jr. Neuron. 2014 Dec 17;84(6):1198-212. doi: 10.1016/j.neuron.2014.11.017. Epub 2014 Dec 11. PubMed 25500157.
Backbone
  Vector backbone: pIRES2 EGFP
  Backbone manufacturer: Clonetech
  Vector type: Mammalian Expression
Growth in bacteria
  Bacterial resistance: Kanamycin, 50 μg/mL
  Growth temperature: 37°C
  Growth strain: DH5alpha
  Copy number: High Copy
Gene/Insert
  Gene/Insert name: Potassium channel subfamily K member 4 (KCNK4, TRAAK)
  Species: H. sapiens (human)
  Entrez Gene: KCNK4 (a.k.a. FHEIG, K2p4.1, TRAAK, TRAAK1)
  Cloning method: Unknown
  Sequencing primers: 5′ CMV F; 3′ CMV R
Terms and licenses: Academic/Nonprofit Terms; Industry Terms: Not Available to Industry
How to cite: pIRES:hTRAAK was a gift from Dan Minor (Addgene plasmid # 133080 ; http://n2t.net/addgene:133080 ; RRID:Addgene_133080)
