[The description below was written by a language model from this plasmid's Addgene catalogue record and pLannotate feature annotations shown in this document.]
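Description:
pIRES:hTRAAK is a mammalian expression plasmid built on the pIRES2-EGFP backbone and carries the full-length human two-pore-domain potassium channel TRAAK (KCNK4, K2P4.1). It is maintained in E. coli through a high-copy ColE1/pUC-type origin and selected with kanamycin. Resistance comes from a Tn5 aminoglycoside phosphotransferase (NeoR/KanR) cassette placed behind tandem bacterial (bla) and SV40 early promoters and terminated by the HSV TK polyadenylation signal, so the same gene can also confer G418 resistance in mammalian cells. An f1 origin is present as well. The short large T antigen, ble and bGH poly(A) fragments in the annotation appear to be backbone remnants rather than functional parts.

The payload is a single bicistronic transcription unit. The CMV immediate-early enhancer and promoter, which span the numbering origin of the circular sequence, drive the KCNK4 coding sequence, which sits between the two remaining halves of the multiple cloning site. Downstream lies the encephalomyocarditis virus IRES, then EGFP and the SV40 polyadenylation signal. Because the IRES allows the ribosome to start translation of EGFP internally on the same mRNA, the channel is produced as a separate protein not fused to EGFP, while green fluorescence marks the cells that took up and express the plasmid. The annotation shows no epitope tag on the channel, and the cloning method is not recorded.

The stated purpose is expression of full-length human TRAAK in mammalian cells. The associated study concerns activation of mechanosensitive and thermosensitive K2P channels, which fits using the construct to identify transfected cells for functional analysis of the channel.
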