Features (pLannotate 1.2.2; 17 found; start..end, strand, type, name):
      1..204     +  promoter       CMV promoter: human cytomegalovirus (CMV) immediate early promoter
    227..255     +  misc_feature   MCS (fragment): multiple cloning site
    338..1516    +  CDS            KCNK4: KCNK4_HUMAN - Also known as TRAAK. Experimental evidence at protein level: Swiss-Prot protein existence level 1. Voltage-insensitive potassium channel (PubMed:22282805). Channel opening is triggered by mechanical forces that deform the membrane (PubMed:22282805, PubMed:25471887, PubMed:25500157, PubMed:30290154). Channel opening is triggered by raising the intracellular pH to basic levels (By similarity). The channel is inactive at 24 degrees Celsius (in vitro); raising the temperature to 37 degrees Celsius increases the frequency of channel opening, with a further increase in channel activity
   1523..1555    +  misc_feature   MCS (fragment): multiple cloning site
   1557..2143    +  misc_feature   IRES2: internal ribosome entry site (IRES) of the encephalomyocarditis virus (EMCV)
   2144..2863    +  CDS            EGFP: the original enhanced GFP (Yang et al., 1996) mammalian codon-optimized
   2880..2963    +  CDS            large T antigen (fragment): large T antigen from SV40 (simian virus 40)
   2986..3107    +  polyA_signal   SV40 poly(A) signal: SV40 polyadenylation signal
   3141..3569    -  rep_origin     f1 ori (sequence partly withheld): f1 bacteriophage origin of replication; arrow indicates direction of (+) strand synthesis
   3596..3700    +  promoter       AmpR promoter: bla
   3702..4059    +  promoter       SV40 promoter: SV40 enhancer and early promoter
   4094..4888    +  CDS            NeoR/KanR: aminoglycoside phosphotransferase from Tn5; aph(3')-II (or nptII); confers resistance to neomycin, kanamycin, and G418 (Geneticin®)
   4909..5061    +  CDS            ble (fragment): BLE_KLEPN - Experimental evidence at protein level: Swiss-Prot protein existence level 1. Binding protein with a strong affinity to the bleomycin family of antibiotics. Binds to CL990; an antimitotic-antibiotic compound. From Klebsiella pneumoniae.
   5120..5167    +  polyA_signal   HSV TK poly(A) signal: herpes simplex virus thymidine kinase polyadenylation signal (Cole and Stacy, 1985)
   5258..5274    -  polyA_signal   bGH poly(A) signal (fragment): bovine growth hormone polyadenylation signal
   5496..6084    +  rep_origin     ori: high-copy-number ColE1/pMB1/pBR322/pUC origin of replication
   6259..6562    +  enhancer       CMV enhancer: human cytomegalovirus immediate early enhancer
>Addgene plasmid #133080 | pIRES:hTRAAK | addgene full sequence | sequence record 260964 | Addgene NGS Result
GTGATGCGGTTTTGGCAGTACATCAATGGGCGTGGATAGCGGTTTGACTCACGGGGATTTCCAAGTCTCC
ACCCCATTGACGTCAATGGGAGTTTGTTTTGGCACCAAAATCAACGGGACTTTCCAAAATGTCGTAACAA
CTCCGCCCCATTGACGCAAATGGGCGGTAGGCGTGTACGGTGGGAGGTCTATATAAGCAGAGCTGGTTTA
GTGAACCGTCAGATCCGCTAGCGCTACCGGACTCAGATCTCGAGCCACCATGACTACCGCTCCACAAGAA
CCACCCGCTCGCCCACTCCAAGCTGGCTCCGGTGCTGGTCCTGCTCCTGGACGTGCTATGAGATCAACAA
CGCTCCTCGCTCTGCTGGCCCTCGTATTGCTGTACCTCGTGTCTGGTGCTCTGGTATTCCGTGCTCTCGA
ACAACCACATGAACAACAGGCTCAACGTGAACTGGGAGAAGTCCGTGAAAAATTCCTCCGTGCCCATCCG
TGTGTTTCCGATCAAGAGTTGGGATTGCTCATCAAGGAAGTCGCCGACGCTTTGGGAGGCGGTGCCGACC
CTGAGACAAACTCCACCTCAAACTCCTCTCACTCTGCCTGGGATTTGGGATCTGCCTTCTTCTTCTCTGG
AACCATCATCACCACTATCGGTTACGGTAACGTGGCACTCCGTACCGACGCCGGTAGACTGTTCTGTATT
TTCTACGCCCTCGTTGGTATCCCTCTCTTCGGAATCTTGTTGGCTGGAGTCGGAGATCGCCTCGGTTCAT
CATTGAGGCATGGCATCGGTCATATTGAGGCCATTTTCTTGAAATGGCACGTGCCACCTGAATTGGTTCG
TGTACTGTCCGCTATGCTGTTCCTCCTCATCGGTTGCTTGCTCTTCGTTCTCACCCCCACTTTCGTATTC
TGCTACATGGAGGACTGGTCTAAACTGGAGGCCATCTACTTCGTGATCGTGACCCTCACTACTGTTGGAT
TCGGAGACTACGTTGCTGGAGCCGATCCTAGACAGGATTCTCCTGCCTACCAACCTTTGGTGTGGTTCTG
GATTCTGTTGGGACTGGCATACTTCGCTAGTGTGCTCACCACCATTGGCAACTGGTTGAGAGTGGTATCA
CGTCGTACTCGTGCTGAGATGGGAGGACTCACTGCTCAAGCTGCTTCATGGACCGGAACTGTGACTGCTA
GAGTCACCCAACGTGCTGGACCGGCTGCTCCACCACCTGAAAAAGAACAACCCCTGCTGCCTCCTCCGCC
TTGTCCCGCCCAACCGCTGGGACGTCCTCGTTCTCCTTCACCTCCCGAAAAGGCACAACCACCTTCACCC
CCTACTGCTTCCGCTTTGGACTACCCTTCTGAAAACCTGGCTTTCATCGACGAATCTTCGGACACTCAAT
CCGAGCGTGGATGTCCATTGCCTAGGGCTCCTAGGGGCCGTCGTAGACCCAACCCTCCCCGTAAACCTGT
TAGGCCTCGTGGACCTGGTAGACCGAGAGACAAAGGAGTCCCTGTTTAGTAGTCTGCAGTCGACGGTACC
GCGGGCCCGGGATCCGCCCCTCTCCCTCCCCCCCCCCTAACGTTACTGGCCGAAGCCGCTTGGAATAAGG
CCGGTGTGCGTTTGTCTATATGTTATTTTCCACCATATTGCCGTCTTTTGGCAATGTGAGGGCCCGGAAA
CCTGGCCCTGTCTTCTTGACGAGCATTCCTAGGGGTCTTTCCCCTCTCGCCAAAGGAATGCAAGGTCTGT
TGAATGTCGTGAAGGAAGCAGTTCCTCTGGAAGCTTCTTGAAGACAAACAACGTCTGTAGCGACCCTTTG
CAGGCAGCGGAACCCCCCACCTGGCGACAGGTGCCTCTGCGGCCAAAAGCCACGTGTATAAGATACACCT
GCAAAGGCGGCACAACCCCAGTGCCACGTTGTGAGTTGGATAGTTGTGGAAAGAGTCAAATGGCTCTCCT
CAAGCGTATTCAACAAGGGGCTGAAGGATGCCCAGAAGGTACCCCATTGTATGGGATCTGATCTGGGGCC
TCGGTACACATGCTTTACATGTGTTTAGTCGAGGTTAAAAAAACGTCTAGGCCCCCCGAACCACGGGGAC
GTGGTTTTCCTTTGAAAAACACGATGATAATATGGCCACAACCATGGTGAGCAAGGGCGAGGAGCTGTTC
ACCGGGGTGGTGCCCATCCTGGTCGAGCTGGACGGCGACGTAAACGGCCACAAGTTCAGCGTGTCCGGCG
AGGGCGAGGGCGATGCCACCTACGGCAAGCTGACCCTGAAGTTCATCTGCACCACCGGCAAGCTGCCCGT
GCCCTGGCCCACCCTCGTGACCACCCTGACCTACGGCGTGCAGTGCTTCAGCCGCTACCCCGACCACATG
AAGCAGCACGACTTCTTCAAGTCCGCCATGCCCGAAGGCTACGTCCAGGAGCGCACCATCTTCTTCAAGG
ACGACGGCAACTACAAGACCCGCGCCGAGGTGAAGTTCGAGGGCGACACCCTGGTGAACCGCATCGAGCT
GAAGGGCATCGACTTCAAGGAGGACGGCAACATCCTGGGGCACAAGCTGGAGTACAACTACAACAGCCAC
AACGTCTATATCATGGCCGACAAGCAGAAGAACGGCATCAAGGTGAACTTCAAGATCCGCCACAACATCG
AGGACGGCAGCGTGCAGCTCGCCGACCACTACCAGCAGAACACCCCCATCGGCGACGGCCCCGTGCTGCT
GCCCGACAACCACTACCTGAGCACCCAGTCCGCCCTGAGCAAAGACCCCAACGAGAAGCGCGATCACATG
GTCCTGCTGGAGTTCGTGACCGCCGCCGGGATCACTCTCGGCATGGACGAGCTGTACAAGTAAAGCGGCC
GCGACTCTAGATCATAATCAGCCATACCACATTTGTAGAGGTTTTACTTGCTTTAAAAAACCTCCCACAC
CTCCCCCTGAACCTGAAACATAAAATGAATGCAATTGTTGTTGTTAACTTGTTTATTGCAGCTTATAATG
GTTACAAATAAAGCAATAGCATCACAAATTTCACAAATAAAGCATTTTTTTCACTGCATTCTAGTTGTGG
TTTGTCCAAACTCATCAATGTATCTTAAGGCGTAAATTGTAAGCGTTAATATTTTGTTAAAATTCGCGTT
AAATTTTTGTTAAATCAGCTCATTTTTTAACCAATAGGCCGAAATCGGCAAAATCCCTTATAAATCAAAA
GAATAGACCGAGATAGGGT
[37 nt withheld, positions 3240-3276]
AAAGAACGTGGACTCCAACGTCAAAGG
[49 nt withheld, positions 3304-3352]
T
[91 nt withheld, positions 3354-3444]
G
[124 nt withheld, positions 3446-3569]
CAGGTGGCACTTTTCGGGGAAATGTGCGCGGAACCCCTATTTGTTTATTTTTCTAAATACATTCAAATAT
GTATCCGCTCATGAGACAATAACCCTGATAAATGCTTCAATAATATTGAAAAAGGAAGAGTCCTGAGGCG
GAAAGAACCAGCTGTGGAATGTGTGTCAGTTAGGGTGTGGAAAGTCCCCAGGCTCCCCAGCAGGCAGAAG
TATGCAAAGCATGCATCTCAATTAGTCAGCAACCAGGTGTGGAAAGTCCCCAGGCTCCCCAGCAGGCAGA
AGTATGCAAAGCATGCATCTCAATTAGTCAGCAACCATAGTCCCGCCCCTAACTCCGCCCATCCCGCCCC
TAACTCCGCCCAGTTCCGCCCATTCTCCGCCCCATGGCTGACTAATTTTTTTTATTTATGCAGAGGCCGA
GGCCGCCTCGGCCTCTGAGCTATTCCAGAAGTAGTGAGGAGGCTTTTTTGGAGGCCTAGGCTTTTGCAAA
GATCGATCAAGAGACAGGATGAGGATCGTTTCGCATGATTGAACAAGATGGATTGCACGCAGGTTCTCCG
GCCGCTTGGGTGGAGAGGCTATTCGGCTATGACTGGGCACAACAGACAATCGGCTGCTCTGATGCCGCCG
TGTTCCGGCTGTCAGCGCAGGGGCGCCCGGTTCTTTTTGTCAAGACCGACCTGTCCGGTGCCCTGAATGA
ACTGCAAGACGAGGCAGCGCGGCTATCGTGGCTGGCCACGACGGGCGTTCCTTGCGCAGCTGTGCTCGAC
GTTGTCACTGAAGCGGGAAGGGACTGGCTGCTATTGGGCGAAGTGCCGGGGCAGGATCTCCTGTCATCTC
ACCTTGCTCCTGCCGAGAAAGTATCCATCATGGCTGATGCAATGCGGCGGCTGCATACGCTTGATCCGGC
TACCTGCCCATTCGACCACCAAGCGAAACATCGCATCGAGCGAGCACGTACTCGGATGGAAGCCGGTCTT
GTCGATCAGGATGATCTGGACGAAGAGCATCAGGGGCTCGCGCCAGCCGAACTGTTCGCCAGGCTCAAGG
CGAGCATGCCCGACGGCGAGGATCTCGTCGTGACCCATGGCGATGCCTGCTTGCCGAATATCATGGTGGA
AAATGGCCGCTTTTCTGGATTCATCGACTGTGGCCGGCTGGGTGTGGCGGACCGCTATCAGGACATAGCG
TTGGCTACCCGTGATATTGCTGAAGAGCTTGGCGGCGAATGGGCTGACCGCTTCCTCGTGCTTTACGGTA
TCGCCGCTCCCGATTCGCAGCGCATCGCCTTCTATCGCCTTCTTGACGAGTTCTTCTGAGCGGGACTCTG
GGGTTCGAAATGACCGACCAAGCGACGCCCAACCTGCCATCACGAGATTTCGATTCCACCGCCGCCTTCT
ATGAAAGGTTGGGCTTCGGAATCGTTTTCCGGGACGCCGGCTGGATGATCCTCCAGCGCGGGGATCTCAT
GCTGGAGTTCTTCGCCCACCCTAGGGGGAGGCTAACTGAAACACGGAAGGAGACAATACCGGAAGGAACC
CGCGCTATGACGGCAATAAAAAGACAGAATAAAACGCACGGTGTTGGGTCGTTTGTTCATAAACGCGGGG
TTCGGTCCCAGGGCTGGCACTCTGTCGATACCCCACCGAGACCCCATTGGGGCCAATACGCCCGCGTTTC
TTCCTTTTCCCCACCCCACCCCCCAAGTTCGGGTGAAGGCCCAGGGCTCGCAGCCAACGTCGGGGCGGCA
GGCCCTGCCATAGCCTCAGGTTACTCATATATACTTTAGATTGATTTAAAACTTCATTTTTAATTTAAAA
GGATCTAGGTGAAGATCCTTTTTGATAATCTCATGACCAAAATCCCTTAACGTGAGTTTTCGTTCCACTG
AGCGTCAGACCCCGTAGAAAAGATCAAAGGATCTTCTTGAGATCCTTTTTTTCTGCGCGTAATCTGCTGC
TTGCAAACAAAAAAACCACCGCTACCAGCGGTGGTTTGTTTGCCGGATCAAGAGCTACCAACTCTTTTTC
CGAAGGTAACTGGCTTCAGCAGAGCGCAGATACCAAATACTGTTCTTCTAGTGTAGCCGTAGTTAGGCCA
CCACTTCAAGAACTCTGTAGCACCGCCTACATACCTCGCTCTGCTAATCCTGTTACCAGTGGCTGCTGCC
AGTGGCGATAAGTCGTGTCTTACCGGGTTGGACTCAAGACGATAGTTACCGGATAAGGCGCAGCGGTCGG
GCTGAACGGGGGGTTCGTGCACACAGCCCAGCTTGGAGCGAACGACCTACACCGAACTGAGATACCTACA
GCGTGAGCTATGAGAAAGCGCCACGCTTCCCGAAGGGAGAAAGGCGGACAGGTATCCGGTAAGCGGCAGG
GTCGGAACAGGAGAGCGCACGAGGGAGCTTCCAGGGGGAAACGCCTGGTATCTTTATAGTCCTGTCGGGT
TTCGCCACCTCTGACTTGAGCGTCGATTTTTGTGATGCTCGTCAGGGGGGCGGAGCCTATGGAAAAACGC
CAGCAACGCGGCCTTTTTACGGTTCCTGGCCTTTTGCTGGCCTTTTGCTCACATGTTCTTTCCTGCGTTA
TCCCCTGATTCTGTGGATAACCGTATTACCGCCATGCATTAGTTATTAATAGTAATCAATTACGGGGTCA
TTAGTTCATAGCCCATATATGGAGTTCCGCGTTACATAACTTACGGTAAATGGCCCGCCTGGCTGACCGC
CCAACGACCCCCGCCCATTGACGTCAATAATGACGTATGTTCCCATAGTAACGCCAATAGGGACTTTCCA
TTGACGTCAATGGGTGGAGTATTTACGGTAAACTGCCCACTTGGCAGTACATCAAGTGTATCATATGCCA
AGTACGCCCCCTATTGACGTCAATGACGGTAAATGGCCCGCCTGGCATTATGCCCAGTACATGACCTTAT
GGGACTTTCCTACTTGGCAGTACATCTACGTATTAGTCATCGCTATTACCATG
